Addgene plasmid #186791: mito NAD+ biosensor
Purpose: NAD+ biosensor comprised of a circularly permuted Venus fluorescent protein (cpVenus), a bipartite NAD+-binding domain modeled from bacterial DNA ligase, and a localization tag totarget mitochondria
Depositing lab: Michael Cohen. Depositing organization: Oregon Health & Science University. Publication: Biosensor reveals multiple sources for mitochondrial NAD(+). Cambronne XA, Stewart ML, Kim D, Jones-Brunette AM, Morgan RK, Farrens DL, Cohen MS, Goodman RH. Science. 2016 Jun 17;352(6292):1474-7. doi: 10.1126/science.aad5168. PubMed 27313049.
Backbone
  Vector backbone: pCMV-Flag-HA-CcdB-IRES-puro
  Vector type: Mammalian Expression, Lentiviral
  Selectable markers: Puromycin
Growth in bacteria
  Bacterial resistance: Ampicillin, 100 μg/mL
  Growth temperature: 37°C
  Growth strain: NEB Stable
  Copy number: High Copy
Gene/Insert
  Gene/Insert name: mito NAD+ biosensor
Terms and licenses: Academic/Nonprofit Terms; Industry Terms: Not Available to Industry
How to cite: mito NAD+ biosensor was a gift from Michael Cohen (Addgene plasmid # 186791 ; http://n2t.net/addgene:186791 ; RRID:Addgene_186791)
