[The description below was written by a language model from this plasmid's Addgene catalogue record and pLannotate feature annotations shown in this document.]
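Description:
The mito NAD+ biosensor plasmid is a 9.6 kb HIV-1-based lentiviral transfer vector that also works for direct mammalian expression, built on the Gateway-compatible pCMV-Flag-HA-CcdB-IRES-puro backbone. It is propagated in E. coli through a high-copy ColE1/pUC-type origin with ampicillin selection (β-lactamase). The viral framework includes a truncated 5' LTR, the Ψ packaging signal with a short gag fragment, the Rev response element, the cPPT/CTS and a self-inactivating ΔU3 3' LTR. Together these allow the RNA genome to be packaged when helper functions are supplied in trans and then integrated into target cells without reconstituting an active viral promoter.

Between the LTRs, a CMV enhancer/promoter drives a single bicistronic transcript. The first open reading frame begins with a fragment of human COX4I1, which serves as the mitochondrial targeting sequence, followed by FLAG and HA epitope tags from the backbone. The sensor itself sits between attB1 and attB2 sites, showing that it replaced the ccdB cassette by Gateway recombination. It consists of two fragments of the NAD+-dependent DNA ligase LigA, matched by the annotation to Enterococcus faecalis, flanking a circularly permuted fluorescent protein. The automated annotation calls this protein cEGFP, whereas the catalogue entry identifies it as cpVenus. The two ligase fragments form the bipartite NAD+-binding domain, so NAD+ binding is reported through cpVenus fluorescence. Downstream, an EMCV IRES allows translation of puromycin N-acetyltransferase from the same mRNA, linking drug selection to sensor expression, and a WPRE enhances transcript expression. The construct is intended for monitoring NAD+ in the mitochondria of mammalian cells.
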