Features (pLannotate 1.2.2; 32 found; start..end, strand, type, name):
    377..634     +  LTR            5' LTR (truncated): truncated 5' long terminal repeat (LTR) from HIV-1
    681..806     +  misc_feature   HIV-1 Ψ: packaging signal of human immunodeficiency virus type 1
    790..1128    +  CDS            HIV-1 gag (fragment): gag protein from human immunodeficiency virus 1; gag
   1303..1536    +  misc_feature   RRE: The Rev response element (RRE) of HIV-1 allows for Rev-dependent mRNA export from the nucleus to the cytoplasm.
   1913..2013    +  CDS            Rev (fragment): human immunodeficiency virus 1 (HIV-1) Rev protein; rev; enhances nuclear export of unspliced and incompletely spliced viral mRNAs
   2062..2179    +  misc_feature   cPPT/CTS: central polypurine tract and central termination sequence of HIV-1
   2231..2534    +  enhancer       CMV enhancer: human cytomegalovirus immediate early enhancer
   2535..2738    +  promoter       CMV promoter: human cytomegalovirus (CMV) immediate early promoter
   2841..2936    +  CDS            COX4I1 (fragment): COX41_HUMAN - Also known as COX4. Experimental evidence at protein level: Swiss-Prot protein existence level 1. Component of the cytochrome c oxidase, the last enzyme in the mitochondrial electron transport chain which drives oxidative phosphorylation. The respiratory chain contains 3 multisubunit complexes succinate dehydrogenase (complex II, CII), ubiquinol- cytochrome c oxidoreductase (cytochrome b-c1 complex, complex III, CIII) and cytochrome c oxidase (complex IV, CIV), that cooperate to transfer electrons derived from NADH and succinate to molecular oxygen, creating an electrochemical gr
   2922..2942    +  CDS            FLAG (fragment): FLAG® epitope tag, followed by an enterokinase cleavage site
   2955..2981    +  CDS            3xHA (fragment): three tandem HA epitope tags
   2997..3021    +  protein_bind   attB1: mutant version of attB; recombination site for the Gateway® BP reaction BP Clonase™
   3018..3758    +  CDS            ligA (fragment): DNLJ_ENTFA - Experimental evidence at protein level: Swiss-Prot protein existence level 1. DNA ligase that catalyzes the formation of phosphodiester linkages between 5'-phosphoryl and 3'-hydroxyl groups in double- stranded DNA using NAD as a coenzyme and as the energy source for the reaction. It is essential for DNA replication and repair of damaged DNA. From Enterococcus faecalis (strain ATCC 700802 / V583).
   3768..4490    +  CDS            cEGFP: cEGFP is a basic (constitutively fluorescent) green fluorescent protein published in 2008, derived from Aequorea victoria.
   4521..4727    +  CDS            ligA (fragment): DNLJ_ENTFA - Experimental evidence at protein level: Swiss-Prot protein existence level 1. DNA ligase that catalyzes the formation of phosphodiester linkages between 5'-phosphoryl and 3'-hydroxyl groups in double- stranded DNA using NAD as a coenzyme and as the energy source for the reaction. It is essential for DNA replication and repair of damaged DNA. From Enterococcus faecalis (strain ATCC 700802 / V583).
   4756..4780    -  protein_bind   attB2: mutant version of attB; recombination site for the Gateway® BP reaction BP Clonase™
   4898..5360    +  misc_feature   IRES: internal ribosome entry site (IRES) of the encephalomyocarditis virus (EMCV)
   5374..5973    +  CDS            PuroR: puromycin N-acetyltransferase; pac from Streptomyces alboniger; confers resistance to puromycin
   5990..6578    +  misc_feature   WPRE: woodchuck hepatitis virus posttranscriptional regulatory element
   6586..6651    +  CDS            nef (fragment): NEF_HV1Z2 - Experimental evidence at protein level: Swiss-Prot protein existence level 1. Extracellular Nef protein targets CD4(+) T-lymphocytes for apoptosis by interacting with CXCR4 surface receptors. From Human immunodeficiency virus type 1 group M subtype D (isolate Z2/CDC-Z34) (HIV-1).
   6653..6886    +  LTR            3' LTR (ΔU3): self-inactivating 3' long terminal repeat (LTR) from HIV-1
   7091..7195    +  promoter       AmpR promoter: bla
   7196..8056    +  CDS            AmpR: β-lactamase; bla; confers resistance to ampicillin, carbenicillin, and related antibiotics
   8227..8815    +  rep_origin     ori: high-copy-number ColE1/pMB1/pBR322/pUC origin of replication
   8998..9052    +  CDS            lacI (fragment): lac repressor; lacI; The lac repressor binds to the lac operator to inhibit transcription in E. coli. This inhibition can be relieved by adding lactose or isopropyl-β-D-thiogalactopyranoside (IPTG).
   9058..9151    +  rep_origin     SV40 ori (fragment): SV40 origin of replication
   9176..9213    +  CDS            lacI (fragment): lac repressor; lacI; The lac repressor binds to the lac operator to inhibit transcription in E. coli. This inhibition can be relieved by adding lactose or isopropyl-β-D-thiogalactopyranoside (IPTG).
   9226..9247    +  protein_bind   CAP binding site: CAP binding activates transcription in the presence of cAMP. E. coli catabolite activator protein
   9262..9292    +  promoter       lac promoter: promoter for the E. coli lac operon
   9300..9316    +  protein_bind   lac operator: The lac repressor binds to the lac operator to inhibit transcription in E. coli. This inhibition can be relieved by adding lactose or isopropyl-β-D-thiogalactopyranoside (IPTG). lac repressor encoded by lacI
   9350..9433    +  polyA_signal   SV40 poly(A) signal (fragment): SV40 polyadenylation signal
   9600..329     +  CDS            nef (fragment) (across the origin): NEF_HV1BR - Experimental evidence at protein level: Swiss-Prot protein existence level 1. Extracellular Nef protein targets CD4(+) T-lymphocytes for apoptosis by interacting with CXCR4 surface receptors (PubMed:14990729). From Human immunodeficiency virus type 1 group M subtype B (isolate BRU/LAI) (HIV-1).
>Addgene plasmid #186791 | mito NAD+ biosensor | addgene full sequence | sequence record 368060 | Addgene NGS Result
TGGAAGGGCTAATTCACTCCCAAAGAAGACAAGATATCCTTGATCTGTGGATCTACCACACACAAGGCTA
CTTCCCTGATTAGCAGAACTACACACCAGGGCCAGGGGTCAGATATCCACTGACCTTTGGATGGTGCTAC
AAGCTAGTACCAGTTGAGCCAGATAAGGTAGAAGAGGCCAATAAAGGAGAGAACACCAGCTTGTTACACC
CTGTGAGCCTGCATGGGATGGATGACCCGGAGAGAGAAGTGTTAGAGTGGAGGTTTGACAGCCGCCTAGC
ATTTCATCACGTGGCCCGAGAGCTGCATCCGGAGTACTTCAAGAACTGCTGATATCGAGCTTGCTACAAG
GGACTTTCCGCTGGGGACTTTCCAGGGAGGCGTGGCCTGGGCGGGACTGGGGAGTGGCGAGCCCTCAGAT
CCTGCATATAAGCAGCTGCTTTTTGCCTGTACTGGGTCTCTCTGGTTAGACCAGATCTGAGCCTGGGAGC
TCTCTGGCTAACTAGGGAACCCACTGCTTAAGCCTCAATAAAGCTTGCCTTGAGTGCTTCAAGTAGTGTG
TGCCCGTCTGTTGTGTGACTCTGGTAACTAGAGATCCCTCAGACCCTTTTAGTCAGTGTGGAAAATCTCT
AGCAGTGGCGCCCGAACAGGGACTTGAAAGCGAAAGGGAAACCAGAGGAGCTCTCTCGACGCAGGACTCG
GCTTGCTGAAGCGCGCACGGCAAGAGGCGAGGGGCGGCGACTGGTGAGTACGCCAAAAATTTTGACTAGC
GGAGGCTAGAAGGAGAGAGATGGGTGCGAGAGCGTCAGTATTAAGCGGGGGAGAATTAGATCGCGATGGG
AAAAAATTCGGTTAAGGCCAGGGGGAAAGAAAAAATATAAATTAAAACATATAGTATGGGCAAGCAGGGA
GCTAGAACGATTCGCAGTTAATCCTGGCCTGTTAGAAACATCAGAAGGCTGTAGACAAATACTGGGACAG
CTACAACCATCCCTTCAGACAGGATCAGAAGAACTTAGATCATTATATAATACAGTAGCAACCCTCTATT
GTGTGCATCAAAGGATAGAGATAAAAGACACCAAGGAAGCTTTAGACAAGATAGAGGAAGAGCAAAACAA
AAGTAAGACCACCGCACAGCAAGCGGCCGGCCGCTGATCTTCAGACCTGGAGGAGGAGATATGAGGGACA
ATTGGAGAAGTGAATTATATAAATATAAAGTAGTAAAAATTGAACCATTAGGAGTAGCACCCACCAAGGC
AAAGAGAAGAGTGGTGCAGAGAGAAAAAAGAGCAGTGGGAATAGGAGCTTTGTTCCTTGGGTTCTTGGGA
GCAGCAGGAAGCACTATGGGCGCAGCGTCAATGACGCTGACGGTACAGGCCAGACAATTATTGTCTGGTA
TAGTGCAGCAGCAGAACAATTTGCTGAGGGCTATTGAGGCGCAACAGCATCTGTTGCAACTCACAGTCTG
GGGCATCAAGCAGCTCCAGGCAAGAATCCTGGCTGTGGAAAGATACCTAAAGGATCAACAGCTCCTGGGG
ATTTGGGGTTGCTCTGGAAAACTCATTTGCACCACTGCTGTGCCTTGGAATGCTAGTTGGAGTAATAAAT
CTCTGGAACAGATTTGGAATCACACGACCTGGATGGAGTGGGACAGAGAAATTAACAATTACACAAGCTT
AATACACTCCTTAATTGAAGAATCGCAAAACCAGCAAGAAAAGAATGAACAAGAATTATTGGAATTAGAT
AAATGGGCAAGTTTGTGGAATTGGTTTAACATAACAAATTGGCTGTGGTATATAAAATTATTCATAATGA
TAGTAGGAGGCTTGGTAGGTTTAAGAATAGTTTTTGCTGTACTTTCTATAGTGAATAGAGTTAGGCAGGG
ATATTCACCATTATCGTTTCAGACCCACCTCCCAACCCCGAGGGGACCCGACAGGCCCGAAGGAATAGAA
GAAGAAGGTGGAGAGAGAGACAGAGACAGATCCATTCGATTAGTGAACGGATCTCGACGGTATCGCCGAA
TTAATTCACAAATGGCAGTATTCATCCACAATTTTAAAAGAAAAGGGGGGATTGGGGGGTACAGTGCAGG
GGAAAGAATAGTAGACATAATAGCAACAGACATACAAACTAAAGAATTACAAAAACAAATTACAAAAATT
CAAAATTTTCGGGTTTATTACAGGGACAGCAGAGATCCAGTTTGGACTAGTGGAGTTCCGCGTTACATAA
CTTACGGTAAATGGCCCGCCTGGCTGACCGCCCAACGACCCCCGCCCATTGACGTCAATAATGACGTATG
TTCCCATAGTAACGCCAATAGGGACTTTCCATTGACGTCAATGGGTGGAGTATTTACGGTAAACTGCCCA
CTTGGCAGTACATCAAGTGTATCATATGCCAAGTACGCCCCCTATTGACGTCAATGACGGTAAATGGCCC
GCCTGGCATTATGCCCAGTACATGACCTTATGGGACTTTCCTACTTGGCAGTACATCTACGTATTAGTCA
TCGCTATTACCATGGTGATGCGGTTTTGGCAGTACATCAATGGGCGTGGATAGCGGTTTGACTCACGGGG
ATTTCCAAGTCTCCACCCCATTGACGTCAATGGGAGTTTGTTTTGGCACCAAAATCAACGGGACTTTCCA
AAATGTCGTAACAACTCCGCCCCATTGACGCAAATGGGCGGTAGGCGTGTACGGTGGGAGGTCTATATAA
GCAGAGCTCGTTTAGTGAACCGTCAGATCGCCTGGAGACGCCATCCACGCTGTTTTGACCTCCATAGAAG
ACACCGGCGGCCGCAGATCTCTCGAGGTTGATCTGCCACCATGCTGGCCACCCGCGTGTTCAGCCTGGTG
GGCAAGCGCGCCATCAGCACCAGCGTGTGCGTGCGCGCCCACACCGGTGACTACAAGGATGACGATGACA
AGCTCGATGGAGGATACCCATACGATGTTCCAGATTACGCTGCTCGAGGTTATCAAACAAGTTTGTACAA
AAAAGCAGGCTCCACCATGGGGCATATGGAAAAAGCTCCGCATGACATTCCAATGTATAGTTTAAATGAT
GGGTTTAGCAAGGAAGACATTTTTGCTTTTGATGAACGTGTTCGTAAGGCGATTGGTAAACCCGTTGCTT
ACTGTTGTGAGTTACTAATTGATGGGTTAGCAATTTCATTACGTTATGAAAACGGGGTGTTTGTACGCGG
AGCAACACGAGGCGATGGAACGGTTGGTGAAAACATTACAGAGAACTTACGAACGGTTCGCTCTGTACCG
ATGCGTTTAACGGAGCCCATTTCAGTGGAAGTTCGTGGCGAGTGCTACATGCCTAAACAATCCTTTGTCG
CATTGAATGAAGAACGTGAAGAAAATGGCCAAGATATTTTTGCCAATCCTCGGAATGCAGCGGCGGGAAG
CTTGCGCCAACTAGATACAAAAATTGTGGCTAAACGGAACTTAAATACGTTTTTATACACAGTTGCTGAC
TTTGGACCAATGAAAGCGAAGACGCAGTTTGAGGCATTAGAAGAGCTTTCTGCAATTGGTTTTAGAACCA
ATCCCGAACGGCAATTATGTCAGTCAATTGATGAAGTTTGGGCCTACATTGAAGAATACCATGAAAAGCG
GAGCACTTTGCCATACGAAATCAATGGAATTGTGATTAAAGTGAACGAATTTGCGTTGCAAGATGAATTA
GGTTTCACTGTCAAAGCACCTCGCTGGGCGATTGCCTACAAATTTCCATACAACAGCGACAACGTCTACA
TCACCGCCGACAAGCAGAAGAACGGCATCAAGGCCAACTTCAAGATCCGCCACAACATCGAGGACGGCGG
CGTGCAGCTCGCCGACCACTACCAGCAGAACACCCCCATCGGCGACGGCCCCGTGCTGCTGCCCGACAAC
CACTACCTGAGCTTCCAGTCCAAGCTGAGCAAAGACCCCAACGAGAAGCGCGATCACATGGTCCTGCTGG
AGTTCGTGACCGCCGCCGGGATCACTCTCGGCATGGACGAGCTGTACAAGGGCGGTTCCGGAGGCATGGT
GAGCAAGGGCGAGGAGCTGTTCACCGGGGTGGTGCCCATCCTGGTCGAGCTGGACGGCGACGTAAACGGC
CACAAGTTCAGCGTGTCCGGCGAGGGCGAGGGCGATGCCACCTACGGCAAGCTGACCCTGAAGCTGATCT
GCACCACCGGCAAGCTGCCCGTGCCCTGGCCCACCCTCGTGACCACCCTGGGCTACGGTCTCCAATGCTT
CGCCCGCTACCCCGACCACATGAAGCAGCACGACTTCTTCAAGTCCGCCATGCCCGAAGGCTACGTCCAG
GAGCGCACCATCTTCTTCAAGGACGACGGCAACTACAAGACCCGCGCCGAGGTGAAGTTCGAGGGCGACA
CCCTGGTGAACCGCATCGAGCTGAAGGGCATCGACTTCAAGGAGGACGGCAACATCCTGGGGCACAAGCT
TGAGTACAACGGCACCATAGTTCTCGAGGGTACCAGATCTGAACAACAACCATTAACATTAACGGCGGCG
ACAACTCGTGCGCAAGAATTAAGAAAACAACTCAATCAATATTCCCATGAATATTATGTCAAAGATCAAC
CATCCGTAGAAGATTATGTTTACGATCGTTTGTATAAAGAGTTAGTCGATATTGAAACGGAGTTTCCTGA
TTTAATCACGCCAGATTCGCCGACACAACGTGTAGGTTAAATCGATGAGCTCTCGAGATATCTAGACCCA
GCTTTCTTGTACAAAGTGGTTCGATAACGAATTCCGCCCCCCCCCCCTAACGTTACTGGCCGAAGCCGCT
TGGAATAAGGCCGGTGTGCGTTTGTCTATATGTTATTTTCCACCATATTGCCGTCTTTTGGCAATGTGAG
GGCCCGGAAACCTGGCCCTGTCTTCTTGACGAGCATTCCTAGGGGTCTTTCCCCTCTCGCCAAAGGAATG
CAAGGTCTGTTGAATGTCGTGAAGGAAGCAGTTCCTCTGGAAGCTTCTTGAAGACAAACAACGTCTGTAG
CGACCCTTTGCAGGCAGCGGAACCCCCCACCTGGCGACAGGTGCCTCTGCGGCCAAAAGCCACGTGTATA
AGATACACCTGCAAAGGCGGCACAACCCCAGTGCCACGTTGTGAGTTGGATAGTTGTGGAAAGAGTCAAA
TGGCTCTCCTCAAGCGTATTCAACAAGGGGCTGAAGGATGCCCAGAAGGTACCCCATTGTATGGGATCTG
ATCTGGGGCCTCGGTGCACATGCTTTACATGTGTTTAGTCGAGGTTAAAAAAACGTCTAGGCCCCCCGAA
CCACGGGGACGTGGTTTTCCTTTGAAAAACACGATGATAATATGGCCACAACCATGACCGAGTACAAGCC
CACGGTGCGCCTCGCCACCCGCGACGACGTCCCCAGGGCCGTACGCACCCTCGCCGCCGCGTTCGCCGAC
TACCCCGCCACGCGCCACACCGTCGATCCGGACCGCCACATCGAGCGGGTCACCGAGCTGCAAGAACTCT
TCCTCACGCGCGTCGGGCTCGACATCGGCAAGGTGTGGGTCGCGGACGACGGCGCCGCGGTGGCGGTCTG
GACCACGCCGGAGAGCGTCGAAGCGGGGGCGGTGTTCGCCGAGATCGGCCCGCGCATGGCCGAGTTGAGC
GGTTCCCGGCTGGCCGCGCAGCAACAGATGGAAGGCCTCCTGGCGCCGCACCGGCCCAAGGAGCCCGCGT
GGTTCCTGGCCACCGTCGGCGTCTCGCCCGACCACCAGGGCAAGGGTCTGGGCAGCGCCGTCGTGCTCCC
CGGAGTGGAGGCGGCCGAGCGCGCCGGGGTGCCCGCCTTCCTGGAGACCTCCGCGCCCCGCAACCTCCCC
TTCTACGAGCGGCTCGGCTTCACCGTCACCGCCGACGTCGAGGTGCCCGAAGGACCGCGCACCTGGTGCA
TGACCCGCAAGCCCGGTGCCTGATGCATCGATGGATCCTAATCAACCTCTGGATTACAAAATTTGTGAAA
GATTGACTGGTATTCTTAACTATGTTGCTCCTTTTACGCTATGTGGATACGCTGCTTTAATGCCTTTGTA
TCATGCTATTGCTTCCCGTATGGCTTTCATTTTCTCCTCCTTGTATAAATCCTGGTTGCTGTCTCTTTAT
GAGGAGTTGTGGCCCGTTGTCAGGCAACGTGGCGTGGTGTGCACTGTGTTTGCTGACGCAACCCCCACTG
GTTGGGGCATTGCCACCACCTGTCAGCTCCTTTCCGGGACTTTCGCTTTCCCCCTCCCTATTGCCACGGC
GGAACTCATCGCCGCCTGCCTTGCCCGCTGCTGGACAGGGGCTCGGCTGTTGGGCACTGACAATTCCGTG
GTGTTGTCGGGGAAATCATCGTCCTTTCCTTGGCTGCTCGCCTGTGTTGCCACCTGGATTCTGCGCGGGA
CGTCCTTCTGCTACGTCCCTTCGGCCCTCAATCCAGCGGACCTTCCTTCCCGCGGCCTGCTGCCGGCTCT
GCGGCCTCTTCCGCGTCTTCGCCTTCGCCCTCAGACGAGTCGGATCTCCCTTTGGGCCGCCTCCCCGCCT
GAGATCCTTTAAGACCAATGACTTACAAGGCAGCTGTAGATCTTAGCCACTTTTTAAAAGAAAAGGGGGG
ACTGGAAGGGCTAATTCACTCCCAACGAAGACAAGATCTGCTTTTTGCTTGTACTGGGTCTCTCTGGTTA
GACCAGATCTGAGCCTGGGAGCTCTCTGGCTAACTAGGGAACCCACTGCTTAAGCCTCAATAAAGCTTGC
CTTGAGTGCTTCAAGTAGTGTGTGCCCGTCTGTTGTGTGACTCTGGTAACTAGAGATCCCTCAGACCCTT
TTAGTCAGTGTGGAAAATCTCTAGCAGTAGTAGTTCATGTCATCTTATTATTCAGTATTTATAACTTGCA
AAGAAATGAATATCAGAGAGTGAGAGGCCCGGGTTAATTAAGGAAAGGGCTAGATCATTCTTGAAGACGA
AAGGGCCTCGTGATACGCCTATTTTTATAGGTTAATGTCATGATAATAATGGTTTCTTAGACGTCAGGTG
GCACTTTTCGGGGAAATGTGCGCGGAACCCCTATTTGTTTATTTTTCTAAATACATTCAAATATGTATCC
GCTCATGAGACAATAACCCTGATAAATGCTTCAATAATATTGAAAAAGGAAGAGTATGAGTATTCAACAT
TTCCGTGTCGCCCTTATTCCCTTTTTTGCGGCATTTTGCCTTCCTGTTTTTGCTCACCCAGAAACGCTGG
TGAAAGTAAAAGATGCTGAAGATCAGTTGGGTGCACGAGTGGGTTACATCGAACTGGATCTCAACAGCGG
TAAGATCCTTGAGAGTTTTCGCCCCGAAGAACGTTTTCCAATGATGAGCACTTTTAAAGTTCTGCTATGT
GGCGCGGTATTATCCCGTGTTGACGCCGGGCAAGAGCAACTCGGTCGCCGCATACACTATTCTCAGAATG
ACTTGGTTGAGTACTCACCAGTCACAGAAAAGCATCTTACGGATGGCATGACAGTAAGAGAATTATGCAG
TGCTGCCATAACCATGAGTGATAACACTGCGGCCAACTTACTTCTGACAACGATCGGAGGACCGAAGGAG
CTAACCGCTTTTTTGCACAACATGGGGGATCATGTAACTCGCCTTGATCGTTGGGAACCGGAGCTGAATG
AAGCCATACCAAACGACGAGCGTGACACCACGATGCCTGTAGCAATGGCAACAACGTTGCGCAAACTATT
AACTGGCGAACTACTTACTCTAGCTTCCCGGCAACAATTAATAGACTGGATGGAGGCGGATAAAGTTGCA
GGACCACTTCTGCGCTCGGCCCTTCCGGCTGGCTGGTTTATTGCTGATAAATCTGGAGCCGGTGAGCGTG
GGTCTCGCGGTATCATTGCAGCACTGGGGCCAGATGGTAAGCCCTCCCGTATCGTAGTTATCTACACGAC
GGGGAGTCAGGCAACTATGGATGAACGAAATAGACAGATCGCTGAGATAGGTGCCTCACTGATTAAGCAT
TGGTAACTGTCAGACCAAGTTTACTCATATATACTTTAGATTGATTTAAAACTTCATTTTTAATTTAAAA
GGATCTAGGTGAAGATCCTTTTTGATAATCTCATGACCAAAATCCCTTAACGTGAGTTTTCGTTCCACTG
AGCGTCAGACCCCGTAGAAAAGATCAAAGGATCTTCTTGAGATCCTTTTTTTCTGCGCGTAATCTGCTGC
TTGCAAACAAAAAAACCACCGCTACCAGCGGTGGTTTGTTTGCCGGATCAAGAGCTACCAACTCTTTTTC
CGAAGGTAACTGGCTTCAGCAGAGCGCAGATACCAAATACTGTTCTTCTAGTGTAGCCGTAGTTAGGCCA
CCACTTCAAGAACTCTGTAGCACCGCCTACATACCTCGCTCTGCTAATCCTGTTACCAGTGGCTGCTGCC
AGTGGCGATAAGTCGTGTCTTACCGGGTTGGACTCAAGACGATAGTTACCGGATAAGGCGCAGCGGTCGG
GCTGAACGGGGGGTTCGTGCACACAGCCCAGCTTGGAGCGAACGACCTACACCGAACTGAGATACCTACA
GCGTGAGCTATGAGAAAGCGCCACGCTTCCCGAAGGGAGAAAGGCGGACAGGTATCCGGTAAGCGGCAGG
GTCGGAACAGGAGAGCGCACGAGGGAGCTTCCAGGGGGAAACGCCTGGTATCTTTATAGTCCTGTCGGGT
TTCGCCACCTCTGACTTGAGCGTCGATTTTTGTGATGCTCGTCAGGGGGGCGGAGCCTATGGAAAAACGC
CAGCAACGCGGCCTTTTTACGGTTCCTGGCCTTTTGCTGGCCTTTTGCTCACATGTTCTTTCCTGCGTTA
TCCCCTGATTCTGTGGATAACCGTATTACCGCCTTTGAGTGAGCTGATACCGCTCGCCGCAGCCGAACGA
CCGAGCGCAGCGAGTCAGTGAGCGAGGAAGCGGAAGAGCGCCCAATACGCAAACCGCCTCTCCCCGCGCG
TTGGCCGATTCATTAATGCAGCAAGCTCATGGCTGACTAATTTTTTTTATTTATGCAGAGGCCGAGGCCG
CCTCGGCCTCTGAGCTATTCCAGAAGTAGTGAGGAGGCTTTTTTGGAGGCCTAGGCTTTTGCAAAAAGCT
CCCCGTGGCACGACAGGTTTCCCGACTGGAAAGCGGGCAGTGAGCGCAACGCAATTAATGTGAGTTAGCT
CACTCATTAGGCACCCCAGGCTTTACACTTTATGCTTCCGGCTCGTATGTTGTGTGGAATTGTGAGCGGA
TAACAATTTCACACAGGAAACAGCTATGACATGATTACGAATTTCACAAATAAAGCATTTTTTTCACTGC
ATTCTAGTTGTGGTTTGTCCAAACTCATCAATGTATCTTATCATGTCTGGATCAACTGGATAACTCAAGC
TAACCAAAATCATCCCAAACTTCCCACCCCATACCCTATTACCACTGCCAATTACCTGTGGTTTCATTTA
CTCTAAACCTGTGATTCCTCTGAATTATTTTCATTTTAAAGAAATTGTATTTGTTAAATATGTACTACAA
ACTTAGTAGT
